>Addgene plasmid #31372 | pCMV:GFP(FRT)DsRed | depositor full sequence | sequence record 14290 | Author sequence
CGCCATTCTGCCTGGGGACGTCGGAGCAAGCTTGATTTAGGTGACACTATAGAATACAAGCTACTTGTTC
TTTTTGCAGGATCCATCGATTCCCGGGAATTCAGGCCTCTCGAGCCTCTAGGAACAGTCGACGACACTGC
AGAGACCTACTTCACTAACAACCGGTACAGTTCGAAGTTCCTATTCTCTAGAAAGTATAGGAACTTCAAG
CTTGATTTAGGTGACACTATAGAATACAAGCTACTTGTTCTTTTTGCAGGATCCACAGCCACCATGAGTA
AAGGAGAAGAACTTTTCACTGGAGTTGTCCCAATTCTTGTTGAATTAGATGGTGATGTTAATGGGTACAA
ATTTTCTGTCAGTGGAGAGGGTGAAGGTGATGCAACATACGGAAAACTTACCCTTAAATTTATTTGCACT
ACTGGAAAACTACCTGTTCCATGGCCAACACTTGTCACTACTCTCACTTATGGTGTTCAATGCTTTTCAA
GATACCCAGATCATATGAAGCGGCACGACTTCTTCAAGAGCGCCATGCCTGAGGGATACGTGCAGGAGAG
GACCATCTTCTTCAAGGACGACGGGAACTACAAGACACGTGCTGAAGTCAAGTTTGAGGGAGACACCCTC
GTCAACAGGATCGAGCTTAAGGGAATCGATTTCAAGGAGGACGGAAACATCCTCGGCCACAAGTTGGAAT
ACAACTACAACTCCCACAACGTATACATCATGGCCGACAAGCAGAAGAACGGCATCAAAGCCAACTTCAA
GACCCGCCACAACATCGAAGACGGCGGCGTGCAACTCGCTGATCATTATCAACAAAATACTCCAATTGGC
GATGACCCTGTCCTTTTACCAGACAACCATTACCTGTCCACACAATCTGCCCTTTCGAAAGATCCCAACG
AAAAGAGAGACCACATGGTCCTTCTTGAGTTTGTAACAGCTGCTGGGATTACACATGGCATGGATGAACT
ATACAAATAACTCGAGCCTCTAGAGGATCATAATCAGCCATACCACATTTGTAGAGGTTTTACTTGCTTT
AAAAAACCTCCCACACCTCCCCCTGAACCTGAAACATAAAATGAATGCAATTGTTGTTGTTAACTTGTTT
ATTGCAGCTTATAATGGTTACAAATAAAGCAATAGCATCACAAATTTCACAAATAAAGCATTTTTTTCAC
TGCATTCTAGTTGTGGTTTGTCCAAACTCATCAATGTATCTTATCATGTCTGGATCCGAAGTTCCTATTC
TCTAGAAAGTATAGGAACTTCCCGGGCCTAGGAGATCCACCGGTCGCCACCATGGTGCGCTCCTCCAAGA
ACGTCATCAAGGAGTTCATGCGCTTCAAGGTGCGCATGGAGGGCACCGTGAACGGCCACGAGTTCGAGAT
CGAGGGCGAGGGCGAGGGCCGCCCCTACGAGGGCCACAACACCGTGAAGCTGAAGGTGACCAAGGGCGGC
CCCCTGCCCTTCGCCTGGGACATCCTGTCCCCCCAGTTCCAGTACGGCTCCAAGGTGTACGTGAAGCACC
CCGCCGACATCCCCGACTACAAGAAGCTGTCCTTCCCCGAGGGCTTCAAGTGGGAGCGCGTGATGAACTT
CGAGGACGGCGGCGTGGTGACCGTGACCCAGGACTCCTCCCTGCAGGACGGCTGCTTCATCTACAAGGTG
AAGTTCATCGGCGTGAACTTCCCCTCCGACGGCCCCGTAATGCAGAAGAAGACCATGGGCTGGGAGGCCT
CCACCGAGCGCCTGTACCCCCGCGACGGCGTGCTGAAGGGCGAGATCCACAAGGCCCTGAAGCTGAAGGA
CGGCGGCCACTACCTGGTGGAGTTCAAGTCCATCTACATGGCCAAGAAGCCCGTGCAGCTGCCCGGCTAC
TACTACGTGGACTCCAAGCTGGACATCACCTCCCACAACGAGGACTACACCATCGTGGAGCAGTACGAGC
GCACCGAGGGCCGCCACCACCTGTTCCTGTAGCGGCCACTCGAGCATGCTCTAGTCAGGGGGGATCTTTG
TGAAGGAACCTTACTTCTGTGGTGTGACATAATTGGACAAACTACCTACAGAGATTTAAAGCTCTAAGGT
AAATATAAAATTTTTAAGTGTATAATGTGTTAAACTACTGATTCTAATTGTTTGTGTATTTTAGATTCCA
ACCTATGGAACTGATGAATGGGAGCAGTGGTGGAATGCCAGATCCAGACATGATAAGATACATTGATGAG
TTTGGACAAACCACAACTAGAATGCAGTGAAAAAAATGCTTTATTTGTGAAATTTGTGATGCTATTGCTT
TATTTGTAACCATTATAAGCTGCAATAAACAAGTTAACAACAACAATTGCATTCATTTTATGTTTCAGGT
TCAGGGGGAGGTGTGGGAGGTTTTTTAAAGCAAGTAAAACCTCTACAAATGTGGTATGGCTGATTATGAT
CTGCGGCCGCGGCGCCAATGCATTGGGCCCGGTACCCAGCTTTTGTTCCCTTTAGTGAGGGTTAATTGCG
CGCTTGGCGTAATCATGGTCATAGCTGTTTCCTGTGTGAAATTGTTATCCGCTCACAATTCCACACAACA
TACGAGCCGGAAGCATAAAGTGTAAAGCCTGGGGTGCCTAATGAGTGAGCTAACTCACATTAATTGCGTT
GCGCTCACTGCCCGCTTTCCAGTCGGGAAACCTGTCGTGCCAGCTGCATTAATGAATCGGCCAACGCGCG
GGGAGAGGCGGTTTGCGTATTGGGCGCTCTTCCGCTTCCTCGCTCACTGACTCGCTGCGCTCGGTCGTTC
GGCTGCGGCGAGCGGTATCAGCTCACTCAAAGGCGGTAATACGGTTATCCACAGAATCAGGGGATAACGC
AGGAAAGAACATGTGAGCAAAAGGCCAGCAAAAGGCCAGGAACCGTAAAAAGGCCGCGTTGCTGGCGTTT
TTCCATAGGCTCCGCCCCCCTGACGAGCATCACAAAAATCGACGCTCAAGTCAGAGGTGGCGAAACCCGA
CAGGACTATAAAGATACCAGGCGTTTCCCCCTGGAAGCTCCCTCGTGCGCTCTCCTGTTCCGACCCTGCC
GCTTACCGGATACCTGTCCGCCTTTCTCCCTTCGGGAAGCGTGGCGCTTTCTCATAGCTCACGCTGTAGG
TATCTCAGTTCGGTGTAGGTCGTTCGCTCCAAGCTGGGCTGTGTGCACGAACCCCCCGTTCAGCCCGACC
GCTGCGCCTTATCCGGTAACTATCGTCTTGAGTCCAACCCGGTAAGACACGACTTATCGCCACTGGCAGC
AGCCACTGGTAACAGGATTAGCAGAGCGAGGTATGTAGGCGGTGCTACAGAGTTCTTGAAGTGGTGGCCT
AACTACGGCTACACTAGAAGGACAGTATTTGGTATCTGCGCTCTGCTGAAGCCAGTTACCTTCGGAAAAA
GAGTTGGTAGCTCTTGATCCGGCAAACAAACCACCGCTGGTAGCGGTGGTTTTTTTGTTTGCAAGCAGCA
GATTACGCGCAGAAAAAAAGGATCTCAAGAAGATCCTTTGATCTTTTCTACGGGGTCTGACGCTCAGTGG
AACGAAAACTCACGTTAAGGGATTTTGGTCATGAGATTATCAAAAAGGATCTTCACCTAGATCCTTTTAA
ATTAAAAATGAAGTTTTAAATCAATCTAAAGTATATATGAGTAAACTTGGTCTGACAGTTACCAATGCTT
AATCAGTGAGGCACCTATCTCAGCGATCTGTCTATTTCGTTCATCCATAGTTGCCTGACTCCCCGTCGTG
TAGATAACTACGATACGGGAGGGCTTACCATCTGGCCCCAGTGCTGCAATGATACCGCGAGACCCACGCT
CACCGGCTCCAGATTTATCAGCAATAAACCAGCCAGCCGGAAGGGCCGAGCGCAGAAGTGGTCCTGCAAC
TTTATCCGCCTCCATCCAGTCTATTAATTGTTGCCGGGAAGCTAGAGTAAGTAGTTCGCCAGTTAATAGT
TTGCGCAACGTTGTTGCCATTGCTACAGGCATCGTGGTGTCACGCTCGTCGTTTGGTATGGCTTCATTCA
GCTCCGGTTCCCAACGATCAAGGCGAGTTACATGATCCCCCATGTTGTGCAAAAAAGCGGTTAGCTCCTT
CGGTCCTCCGATCGTTGTCAGAAGTAAGTTGGCCGCAGTGTTATCACTCATGGTTATGGCAGCACTGCAT
AATTCTCTTACTGTCATGCCATCCGTAAGATGCTTTTCTGTGACTGGTGAGTACTCAACCAAGTCATTCT
GAGAATAGTGTATGCGGCGACCGAGTTGCTCTTGCCCGGCGTCAATACGGGATAATACCGCGCCACATAG
CAGAACTTTAAAAGTGCTCATCATTGGAAAACGTTCTTCGGGGCGAAAACTCTCAAGGATCTTACCGCTG
TTGAGATCCAGTTCGATGTAACCCACTCGTGCACCCAACTGATCTTCAGCATCTTTTACTTTCACCAGCG
TTTCTGGGTGAGCAAAAACAGGAAGGCAAAATGCCGCAAAAAAGGGAATAAGGGCGACACGGAAATGTTG
AATACTCATACTCTTCCTTTTTCAATATTATTGAAGCATTTATCAGGGTTATTGTCTCATGAGCGGATAC
ATATTTGAATGTATTTAGAAAAATAAACAAATAGGGGTTCCGCGCACATTTCCCCGAAAAGTGCCACCTA
AATTGTAAGCGTTAATATTTTGTTAAAATTCGCGTTAAATTTTTGTTAAATCAGCTCATTTTTTAACCAA
TAGGCCGAAATCGGCAAAATCCCTTATAAATCAAAAGAATAGACCGAGATAGGGT
[37 nt withheld, positions 4816-4852]
AAAGAACGTGGACTCCAACGTCAAAGG
[49 nt withheld, positions 4880-4928]
T
[91 nt withheld, positions 4930-5020]
G
[124 nt withheld, positions 5022-5145]
CCCATTCGCCATTCAGGCTGCGCAACTGTTGGGAAGGGCGATCGGTGCGGGCCTCTTCGCTATTACGCCA
GTCGACCATAGCCAATTCAATATGGCGTATATGGACTCATGCCAATTCAATATGGTGGATCTGGACCTGT
GCCAATTCAATATGGCGTATATGGACTCGTGCCAATTCAATATGGTGGATCTGGACCCCAGCCAATTCAA
TATGGCGGACTTGGCACCATGCCAATTCAATATGGCGGACTTGGCACTGTGCCAACTGGGGAGGGGTCTA
CTTGGCACGGTGCCAAGTTTGAGGAGGGGTCTTGGCCCTGTGCCAAGTCCGCCATATTGAATTGGCATGG
TGCCAATAATGGCGGCCATATTGGCTATATGCCAGGATCAATATATAGGCAATATCCAATATGGCCCTAT
GCCAATATGGCTATTGGCCAGGTTCAATACTATGTATTGGCCCTATGCCATATAGTATTCCATATATGGG
TTTTCCTATTGACGTAGATAGCCCCTCCCAATGGGCGGTCCCATATACCATATATGGGGCTTCCTAATAC
CGCCCATAGCCACTCCCCCATTGACGTCAATGGTCTCTATATATGGTCTTTCCTATTGACGTCATATGGG
CGGTCCTATTGACGTATATGGCGCCTCCCCCATTGACGTCAATTACGGTAAATGGCCCGCCTGGCTCAAT
GCCCATTGACGTCAATAGGACCACCCACCATTGACGTCAATGGGATGGCTCATTGCCCATTCATATCCGT
TCTCACGCCCCCTATTGACGTCAATGACGGTAAATGGCCCACTTGGCAGTACATCAATATCTATTAATAG
TAACTTGGCAAGTACATTACTATTGGAAGTACGCCAGGGTACATTGGCAGTACTCCCATTGACGTCAATG
GCGGTAAATGGCCCGCGATGGCTGCCAAGTACATCCCCATTGACGTCAATGGGGAGGGGCAATGACGCAA
ATGGGCGTTCCATTGACGTAAATGGGCGGTAGGCGTGCCTAATGGGAGGTCTATATAAGCAATGCTCGTT
TAGGGAAC
Features (pLannotate 1.2.2; 23 found; start..end, strand, type, name):
     35..53      +  promoter       SP6 promoter: promoter for bacteriophage SP6 RNA polymerase
    174..207     +  protein_bind   FRT (minimal): supports FLP-mediated excision but not integration (Turan and Bode, 2011) FLP recombinase from the Saccharomyces cerevisiae 2μ plasmid
    215..233     +  promoter       SP6 promoter: promoter for bacteriophage SP6 RNA polymerase
    274..990     +  CDS            mgfp5: GFP with folding enhancement mutations; mgfp5; suitable for expression in plants due to removal of a cryptic intron
   1006..1089    +  CDS            large T antigen (fragment): large T antigen from SV40 (simian virus 40)
   1112..1246    +  polyA_signal   SV40 poly(A) signal: SV40 polyadenylation signal
   1248..1281    +  protein_bind   FRT (minimal): supports FLP-mediated excision but not integration (Turan and Bode, 2011) FLP recombinase from the Saccharomyces cerevisiae 2μ plasmid
   1312..1992    +  CDS            DsRed1: wild-type DsRed mammalian codon-optimized
   2023..2097    +  CDS            small t antigen (fragment): SV40 (simian virus 40) small t antigen
   2099..2164    +  intron         small t intron: SV40 (simian virus 40) small t antigen intron
   2211..2345    -  polyA_signal   SV40 poly(A) signal: SV40 polyadenylation signal
   2368..2451    -  CDS            large T antigen (fragment): large T antigen from SV40 (simian virus 40)
   2499..2517    -  promoter       T3 promoter: promoter for bacteriophage T3 RNA polymerase
   2562..2578    -  protein_bind   lac operator: The lac repressor binds to the lac operator to inhibit transcription in E. coli. This inhibition can be relieved by adding lactose or isopropyl-β-D-thiogalactopyranoside (IPTG). lac repressor encoded by lacI
   2586..2616    -  promoter       lac promoter: promoter for the E. coli lac operon
   2631..2652    -  protein_bind   CAP binding site: CAP binding activates transcription in the presence of cAMP. E. coli catabolite activator protein
   2665..2757    -  CDS            lacI (fragment): lac repressor; lacI; The lac repressor binds to the lac operator to inhibit transcription in E. coli. This inhibition can be relieved by adding lactose or isopropyl-β-D-thiogalactopyranoside (IPTG).
   2940..3528    -  rep_origin     ori: high-copy-number ColE1/pMB1/pBR322/pUC origin of replication
   3699..4559    -  CDS            AmpR: β-lactamase; bla; confers resistance to ampicillin, carbenicillin, and related antibiotics
   4560..4664    -  promoter       AmpR promoter: bla
   4717..5145    -  rep_origin     f1 ori (sequence partly withheld): f1 bacteriophage origin of replication; arrow indicates direction of (+) strand synthesis
   5150..5216    -  CDS            lacZα (fragment): LacZα fragment of β-galactosidase; lacZ fragment
   5219..6203    +  promoter       CMV IE94 promoter: enhancer/promoter region of simian cytomegalovirus major immediate early transcription unit IE94
