[The description below was written by a language model from this plasmid's Addgene catalogue record and pLannotate feature annotations shown in this document.]
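Description:
pCMV:GFP(FRT)DsRed is a FLP recombinase reporter plasmid built in the pCS2+ expression backbone and designed to switch from green to red fluorescence when FLP is active. It is maintained in E. coli as a high-copy plasmid through a ColE1/pUC-type origin with ampicillin selection (AmpR under its own bla promoter). It also carries an f1 origin and remnants of the lac region from the parental vector. The annotated depositor sequence is 6,203 nt, roughly consistent with the catalogue's figures of about 4.1 kb for the backbone and 2.5 kb for the insert.

Expression is driven by the simian CMV IE94 enhancer/promoter typical of pCS2+, which lies at the end of the circular map and reads into the cassette at its start. Downstream, two minimal FRT sites in the same orientation flank a GFP coding sequence (annotated as mgfp5) followed by an SV40 polyadenylation signal. This floxed-style "stop" unit means that in the unrecombined state transcripts encode GFP and terminate before reaching the DsRed1 open reading frame placed just beyond the second FRT. FLP-mediated excision removes GFP and its poly(A) signal, bringing DsRed1 directly under CMV control. The DsRed1 sequence is followed by SV40 small t intron sequences and a further annotated SV40 poly(A) element. SP6 promoters upstream and a T3 promoter downstream, inherited from the backbone and cloning steps, could in principle support in vitro transcription.

The associated publication concerns FLP and Cre recombinase function in Xenopus embryos, so the plasmid serves as a visual readout of FLP activity there. The catalogue also classes it as a mammalian expression vector.
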