Addgene plasmid #31372: pCMV:GFP(FRT)DsRed
Depositing lab: Gerhart Ryffel. Depositing organization: Universitaetsklinikum Essen. Publication: FLP and Cre recombinase function in Xenopus embryos. Werdien D, Peiler G, Ryffel GU. Nucleic Acids Res. 2001 Jun 1. 29(11):E53-3. 10.1093/nar/29.11.e53 PubMed 11376165.
Backbone
  Vector backbone: pCS2+
  Backbone size w/o insert (bp): 4100
  Vector type: Mammalian Expression ; Flp/FRT
Growth in bacteria
  Bacterial resistance: Ampicillin, 100 μg/mL
  Growth temperature: 37°C
  Growth strain: DH5alpha
  Copy number: High Copy
Gene/Insert
  Gene/Insert name: GFP(FRT)DsRed
  Insert size (bp): 2500
  Cloning method: Restriction Enzyme; 5′ cloning site HindIII (destroyed during cloning); 3′ cloning site NotI (not destroyed)
  Sequencing primers: 5′ n/a
Terms and licenses: Academic/Nonprofit Terms; Industry Terms: Not Available to Industry
Depositor comments: FLP reporter: from green protein fluorescence to red protein fluorescence
How to cite: pCMV:GFP(FRT)DsRed was a gift from Gerhart Ryffel (Addgene plasmid # 31372 ; http://n2t.net/addgene:31372 ; RRID:Addgene_31372)
