>Addgene plasmid #31372 | pCMV:GFP(FRT)DsRed | addgene partial sequence | sequence record 37087 | DsRed1-N 5'-GTACTGGAACTGGGGGGACAG-3'
GNAAGGAGGGGCCGCCCTTGGTCACCTTCAGCTTCACGGTGTTGTGGCCCTCGTAGGGGCGGCCCTCGCC
CTCGCCCTCGATCTCGAACTCGTGGCCGTTCACGGTGCCCTCCATGCGCACCTTGAAGCGCATGAACTCC
TTGATGACGTTCTTGGAGGAGCGCACCATGGTGGCGACCGGTGGATCTCCTAGGCCCGGGAAGTTCCTAT
ACTTTCTAGAGAATAGGAACTTCGGATCCAGACATGATAAGATACATTGATGAGTTTGGACAAACCACAA
CTAGAATGCAGTGAAAAAAATGCTTTATTTGTGAAATTTGTGATGCTATTGCTTTATTTGTAACCATTAT
AAGCTGCAATAAACAAGTTAACAACAACAATTGCATTCATTTTATGTTTCAGGTTCAGGGGGAGGTGTGG
GAGGTTTTTTAAAGCAAGTAAAACCTCTACAAATGTGGTATGGCTGATTATGATCCTCTAGAGGCTCGAG
TTATTTGTATAGTTCATCCATGCCATGTGTAATCCCAGCAG
